Addgene plasmid #139044: pXF90
Purpose: MosSCI SapTrap assembly: Cassette 3 for 4-cassette system
Depositing lab: Erik Griffin. Depositing organization: Dartmouth College and Medical School. Publication: SapTrap Assembly of Caenorhabditis elegans MosSCI Transgene Vectors. Fan X, Henau S, Feinstein J, Miller SI, Han B, Frokjaer-Jensen C, Griffin EE. G3 (Bethesda). 2019 Dec 17. pii: g3.119.400822. doi: 10.1534/g3.119.400822. PubMed 31848219.
Backbone
  Vector backbone: Zero blunt TOPO
  Backbone manufacturer: Thermo Fisher Scientific
  Backbone size w/o insert (bp): 3519
  Vector type: Worm Expression
Growth in bacteria
  Bacterial resistance: Kanamycin, 50 μg/mL
  Growth temperature: 37°C
  Growth strain: DH5alpha
  Copy number: High Copy
Gene/Insert
  Gene/Insert name: halotag::HDEL (includes STOP codon, PATC introns)
  Species: C. elegans (nematode)
  Cloning method: TOPO Cloning
Terms and licenses: Academic/Nonprofit Terms; Industry Terms: Not Available to Industry
How to cite: pXF90 was a gift from Erik Griffin (Addgene plasmid # 139044 ; http://n2t.net/addgene:139044 ; RRID:Addgene_139044)
