[The description below was written by a language model from this plasmid's Addgene catalogue record and pLannotate feature annotations shown in this document.]
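Description:
pXF90 is a donor plasmid from a SapTrap modular cloning toolkit for building Caenorhabditis elegans MosSCI (Mos1-mediated single-copy insertion) transgene vectors. It supplies "Cassette 3" in the four-cassette version of the assembly scheme. The insert was TOPO-cloned into the Zero Blunt TOPO backbone, which is propagated in E. coli at high copy from a ColE1/pUC-type origin and selected with kanamycin through the Tn5-derived NeoR/KanR gene. A BleoR (Sh ble) marker is also annotated. The other backbone features are standard for this cloning vector: lac promoter/operator elements, flanking SP6 and T7 promoters, and lacZα and ccdB annotated as fragments. This fits the vector's design, in which insertion disrupts a lethal lacZα-ccdB fusion so that recombinants are positively selected.

The payload is a HaloTag coding sequence fused to a C-terminal HDEL motif, with its own stop codon. HaloTag is an engineered haloalkane dehalogenase that covalently binds synthetic chloroalkane ligands. This explains why the automated annotation labels the insert as two stretches of the bacterial dehalogenase gene dhaA. The gaps within and around those matches are consistent with the PATC introns named in the record, which are periodic A/T-cluster sequences used in worm transgenes to counter germline silencing. HDEL is an endoplasmic reticulum retention signal, so the module would be expected to keep a tagged protein in the ER.

No worm promoter or 3′ UTR is annotated, and these are presumably contributed by other cassettes. The SapI sites that SapTrap assembly relies on are not listed in the feature table. The plasmid therefore appears to serve as a building block rather than a stand-alone expression construct.
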