Features (pLannotate 1.2.2; 16 found; start..end, strand, type, name):
      2..94      +  CDS            lacI (fragment): lac repressor; lacI; The lac repressor binds to the lac operator to inhibit transcription in E. coli. This inhibition can be relieved by adding lactose or isopropyl-β-D-thiogalactopyranoside (IPTG).
    107..128     +  protein_bind   CAP binding site: CAP binding activates transcription in the presence of cAMP. E. coli catabolite activator protein
    143..173     +  promoter       lac promoter: promoter for the E. coli lac operon
    181..197     +  protein_bind   lac operator: The lac repressor binds to the lac operator to inhibit transcription in E. coli. This inhibition can be relieved by adding lactose or isopropyl-β-D-thiogalactopyranoside (IPTG). lac repressor encoded by lacI
    239..257     +  promoter       SP6 promoter: promoter for bacteriophage SP6 RNA polymerase
    410..1756    +  CDS            dhaAF: DHAA_MYCSX - Experimental evidence at transcript level: Swiss-Prot protein existence level 2. Catalyzes hydrolytic cleavage of carbon-halogen bonds in halogenated aliphatic compounds, leading to the formation of the corresponding primary alcohols, halide ions and protons. Has a broad substrate specificity, which includes mono- and di-chlorinated and brominated alkanes. The highest activity was found with 1,2- dibromoethane, whereas low activity was measured with the analog 1,2- dichloroethane. From Mycobacterium sp. (strain GP1).
   2288..2395    +  CDS            dhaAF (fragment): DHAA_MYCSX - Experimental evidence at transcript level: Swiss-Prot protein existence level 2. Catalyzes hydrolytic cleavage of carbon-halogen bonds in halogenated aliphatic compounds, leading to the formation of the corresponding primary alcohols, halide ions and protons. Has a broad substrate specificity, which includes mono- and di-chlorinated and brominated alkanes. The highest activity was found with 1,2- dibromoethane, whereas low activity was measured with the analog 1,2- dichloroethane. From Mycobacterium sp. (strain GP1).
   3058..3076    -  promoter       T7 promoter: promoter for bacteriophage T7 RNA polymerase
   3079..3226    +  CDS            lacZα (fragment): LacZα fragment of β-galactosidase; lacZ fragment
   3236..3539    +  CDS            ccdB (fragment): CcdB, a bacterial toxin that poisons DNA gyrase; ccdB; Plasmids containing the ccdB gene cannot be propagated in standard E. coli strains.
   3587..3856    +  CDS            tnpA (fragment): TN5P_ECOLX - Also known as tnp. Experimental evidence at protein level: Swiss-Prot protein existence level 1. Mediates transposition of transposon Tn5 by a 'cut and paste' mechanism. First, the monomeric transposase binds the 19 bp inverted DNA repeats flanking the transposon. Then, dimerization of the DNA- bound transposase creates a synaptic DNA complex. After nicking of the first DNA strand, excision of the transposon proceeds through a series of intermediates. The transposase then mediates the insertion of the transposon at a new site by strand transfer. The activity of the wild- type tran
   3888..4682    +  CDS            NeoR/KanR: aminoglycoside phosphotransferase from Tn5; aph(3')-II (or nptII); confers resistance to neomycin, kanamycin, and G418 (Geneticin®)
   4703..4753    -  misc_feature   bom (fragment): basis of mobility region from pBR322
   4780..4868    +  promoter       AmpR promoter (fragment): bla
   4888..5262    +  CDS            BleoR: antibiotic-binding protein; Sh ble from Streptoalloteichus hindustanus; confers resistance to bleomycin, phleomycin, and Zeocin™
   5400..5988    +  rep_origin     ori: high-copy-number ColE1/pMB1/pBR322/pUC origin of replication
>Addgene plasmid #139044 | pXF90 | addgene full sequence | sequence record 273941 | Addgene NGS Result
AGCGCCCAATACGCAAACCGCCTCTCCCCGCGCGTTGGCCGATTCATTAATGCAGCTGGCACGACAGGTT
TCCCGACTGGAAAGCGGGCAGTGAGCGCAACGCAATTAATGTGAGTTAGCTCACTCATTAGGCACCCCAG
GCTTTACACTTTATGCTTCCGGCTCGTATGTTGTGTGGAATTGTGAGCGGATAACAATTTCACACAGGAA
ACAGCTATGACCATGATTACGCCAAGCTATTTAGGTGACACTATAGAATACTCAAGCTATGCATCAAGCT
TGGTACCGAGCTCGGATCCACTAGTAACGGCCGCCAGTGTGCTGGAATTCGCCCTTGCAGCTCTTCGGGT
GGAAGCGGCGCCGAGGTAACACTTAGTTTTTGTTGCTCTGTTTAAAAATTAATTTTAAGATCGGAACCGG
ATTCCCATTCGACCCACACTACGTCGAGGTCCTCGGAGAGCGTATGCACTACGTCGACGTCGGACCACGT
GACGGAACCCCAGTCCTCTTCCTCCACGGAAACCCAACCTCCTCCTACGTCTGGCGTAACATCATCCCAC
ACGTCGCCCCAACCCACCGTTGCATCGCCCCAGGTAAGTTTTCTTATGGGAAAGAAGGAAAAAACCGAGA
TTTTACTTGAAAAATTGAATTTTTCGCGGGATTTTCACCAAAAATTGTTGAATATTCATTATTTCACGCT
GTAAAACAAAAAAAAAAAAAATCAAAAACTACGTTGAAATCGCGTTTTTAAGCGAATTTTCTTCAGAATT
GCCAGATTTTAACCCCAAATTTTGCAGTTTTTAAATAAAATTTCACCTTTTCGGCTCAAATTGTAGATTT
TCCTGAAAATTTAGTACAAAAAACAATTTCCTCGTAAATTTTTCAAATAGATTTTCAGACCTCATCGGAA
TGGGAAAGTCCGACAAGCCAGACCTCGGATACTTCTTCGACGACCACGTCCGTTTCATGGACGCCTTCAT
CGAGGCCCTCGGACTCGAGGAGGTCGTCCTCGTCATCCACGACTGGGGATCGGCTCTCGGATTCCACTGG
GCCAAGCGTAACCCAGAGCGTGTCAAGGGAATCGCCTTCATGGAGTTCATCCGTCCAATCCCAACCTGGG
ACGAGTGGCCAGGTAAGTTATGTCTACCTGCCTGCCTACCGCCTAAATTTTTTGTGAAGTTTCTTCAAAA
AATCCAGAAAAAAAAACAATTTTCATACGATTTTTTCCCTTAAAATTGTGAATTTTCATGCTTTTTAGCC
CCAAAAGTCATTATTTGAGAAAAAATTTCATACAAAAAAGTTTTGAGAAATACACAATTTTTTAAATGTA
ATTTTCAAATTTTCAATTTTCAACTAGAAAATTCACAAAACTTGTAAATTTTGGACCAAAACATTTATAC
AATTACTTTTTTTGAATCTAATAACTACAATAACTACAAATTTAACATTTTCAGAGTTCGCCCGTGAGAC
ATTCCAAGCCTTCCGTACCACCGACGTCGGACGTAAGCTCATCATCGACCAAAACGTCTTCATCGAGGGA
ACCCTCCCAATGGGAGTCGTCCGTCCACTCACCGAGGTCGAGATGGACCACTACCGTGAGCCATTCCTCA
ACCCAGTCGACCGTGAGCCACTCTGGCGTTTCCCAAACGAGCTCCCAATCGCCGGAGAGCCAGCCAACAT
CGTCGCCCTCGTCGAGGAGTACATGGACTGGCTCCACCAATCCCCAGTCCCAAAGCTCCTCTTCTGGGGA
ACCCCAGGTAAGTTCTTTTTTTGAAAAGTGCAGTTTGTAGTCTAATTTTCATTTATTTTCTTTTTAAAAA
ACGCATCAATTTTTAAATATTTTGGGACAAAATCCGAAAACTGTACTAATTTGTAGTTTGTAAAATTAAA
AAAAAAACGCAAAAAAATGTTTTCAAAAATGCTTAGAATAAAAATAAAATTTCTAAAAAATTGAACAAAA
TAAACATTTAAAAATTCAAAAAGTTTGAAAAAATGCAAAGTTTTTTAATGCAAAAAATATTTAATGTTTA
AACAAATTTAAAAAATGTTGTAAGAATATGTTTAGAGACAGTTTTTAAATGTTAAATTGCAAAAAAAAAA
AGCAAAAAAAAATTTGAAAAATGTAACAGAAAATTTTAATTAAAAAAGTCGTGTTTTTTTCAAACCTGCA
ATTCTTTGTAATTTTATTTATAAAGAGAAACAAATCAAATTGTATATTACGAAAAACGATACTAAAATTC
GAAAATTTGCGGTTTTTTGCGTAAAAAATACGGTTCCGTAATTTTCAGGAGTCCTCATCCCACCAGCCGA
GGCCGCCCGTCTCGCCAAGTCCCTCCCAAACTGCAAGGCCGTCGACATCGGACCAGGACTCAACCTCCTC
CAAGAGGACAACCCAGGTAAGTTCATAGATTTTGAAAAAAAGTTTAAGAACTGAAAAATGGAATAAAAAT
ATTTAAGAGCATTTTTAAATGTAAAATTAACAAAAAAAGCGCCTAAGAATGTTTCCAAAACAGTAAAAAA
AAGGTTTAAAAAAATGCAAAAAAAAATTTAAGATGCTTTTAATTACACAAAAAATGAAAGTAAAAAAAAT
TAAAATATTGAAAAATGTATATTTGTTTGAAAAGGTACATTTTTCAATGCAAAAAATGTTTCTAAAAATT
AAAAAAATATGTTTAAATTGTGTAAAGTGTAAATTAAAAAATAAAATTATGAAAAAGTATTGTTTCATAC
TTTTTCTAAATTTTGGTTGAAAAATTTAAAATTCCAGCTTTTTATTCACATTATGTGTTCTAAAAATCTT
TCCCCAATTTTCGGGACCGTTTTCCAGTATATTTCCATTTTTCAAAAAGATTTTTAACTGAAATTCATGT
TTTCAATGCTAAAAATCAATAAAAAAAGAATTTTTCAGACCTCATCGGTTCCGAGATCGCCCGTTGGCTC
TCCACCCTCGAGATCTCCGGACATGACGAACTCTAACGAAGAGCTGCAAGGGCGAATTCTGCAGATATCC
ATCACACTGGCGGCCGCTCGAGCATGCATCTAGAGGGCCCAATTCGCCCTATAGTGAGTCGTATTACAAT
TCACTGGCCGTCGTTTTACAACGTCGTGACTGGGAAAACCCTGGCGTTACCCAACTTAATCGCCTTGCAG
CACATCCCCCTTTCGCCAGCTGGCGTAATAGCGAAGAGGCCCGCACCGATCGCCCTTCCCAACAGTTGCG
CAGCCTATACGTACGGCAGTTTAAGGTTTACACCTATAAAAGAGAGAGCCGTTATCGTCTGTTTGTGGAT
GTACAGAGTGATATTATTGACACGCCGGGGCGACGGATGGTGATCCCCCTGGCCAGTGCACGTCTGCTGT
CAGATAAAGTCTCCCGTGAACTTTACCCGGTGGTGCATATCGGGGATGAAAGCTGGCGCATGATGACCAC
CGATATGGCCAGTGTGCCGGTCTCCGTTATCGGGGAAGAAGTGGCTGATCTCAGCCACCGCGAAAATGAC
ATCAAAAACGCCATTAACCTGATGTTCTGGGGAATATAAATGTCAGGCATGAGATTATCAAAAAGGATCT
TCACCTAGATCCTTTTCACGTAGAAAGCCAGTCCGCAGAAACGGTGCTGACCCCGGATGAATGTCAGCTA
CTGGGCTATCTGGACAAGGGAAAACGCAAGCGCAAAGAGAAAGCAGGTAGCTTGCAGTGGGCTTACATGG
CGATAGCTAGACTGGGCGGTTTTATGGACAGCAAGCGAACCGGAATTGCCAGCTGGGGCGCCCTCTGGTA
AGGTTGGGAAGCCCTGCAAAGTAAACTGGATGGCTTTCTTGCCGCCAAGGATCTGATGGCGCAGGGGATC
AAGCTCTGATCAAGAGACAGGATGAGGATCGTTTCGCATGATTGAACAAGATGGATTGCACGCAGGTTCT
CCGGCCGCTTGGGTGGAGAGGCTATTCGGCTATGACTGGGCACAACAGACAATCGGCTGCTCTGATGCCG
CCGTGTTCCGGCTGTCAGCGCAGGGGCGCCCGGTTCTTTTTGTCAAGACCGACCTGTCCGGTGCCCTGAA
TGAACTGCAAGACGAGGCAGCGCGGCTATCGTGGCTGGCCACGACGGGCGTTCCTTGCGCAGCTGTGCTC
GACGTTGTCACTGAAGCGGGAAGGGACTGGCTGCTATTGGGCGAAGTGCCGGGGCAGGATCTCCTGTCAT
CTCACCTTGCTCCTGCCGAGAAAGTATCCATCATGGCTGATGCAATGCGGCGGCTGCATACGCTTGATCC
GGCTACCTGCCCATTCGACCACCAAGCGAAACATCGCATCGAGCGAGCACGTACTCGGATGGAAGCCGGT
CTTGTCGATCAGGATGATCTGGACGAAGAGCATCAGGGGCTCGCGCCAGCCGAACTGTTCGCCAGGCTCA
AGGCGAGCATGCCCGACGGCGAGGATCTCGTCGTGACCCATGGCGATGCCTGCTTGCCGAATATCATGGT
GGAAAATGGCCGCTTTTCTGGATTCATCGACTGTGGCCGGCTGGGTGTGGCGGACCGCTATCAGGACATA
GCGTTGGCTACCCGTGATATTGCTGAAGAGCTTGGCGGCGAATGGGCTGACCGCTTCCTCGTGCTTTACG
GTATCGCCGCTCCCGATTCGCAGCGCATCGCCTTCTATCGCCTTCTTGACGAGTTCTTCTGAATTATTAA
CGCTTACAATTTCCTGATGCGGTATTTTCTCCTTACGCATCTGTGCGGTATTTCACACCGCATCAGGTGG
CACTTTTCGGGGAAATGTGCGCGGAACCCCTATTTGTTTATTTTTCTAAATACATTCAAATATGTATCCG
CTCATGAGACAATAACCCTGATAAATGCTTCAATAATAGCACGTGAGGAGGGCCACCATGGCCAAGTTGA
CCAGTGCCGTTCCGGTGCTCACCGCGCGCGACGTCGCCGGAGCGGTCGAGTTCTGGACCGACCGGCTCGG
GTTCTCCCGGGACTTCGTGGAGGACGACTTCGCCGGTGTGGTCCGGGACGACGTGACCCTGTTCATCAGC
GCGGTCCAGGACCAGGTGGTGCCGGACAACACCCTGGCCTGGGTGTGGGTGCGCGGCCTGGACGAGCTGT
ACGCCGAGTGGTCGGAGGTCGTGTCCACGAACTTCCGGGACGCCTCCGGGCCGGCCATGACCGAGATCGG
CGAGCAGCCGTGGGGGCGGGAGTTCGCCCTGCGCGACCCGGCCGGCAACTGCGTGCACTTCGTGGCCGAG
GAGCAGGACTGACACGTGCTAAAACTTCATTTTTAATTTAAAAGGATCTAGGTGAAGATCCTTTTTGATA
ATCTCATGACCAAAATCCCTTAACGTGAGTTTTCGTTCCACTGAGCGTCAGACCCCGTAGAAAAGATCAA
AGGATCTTCTTGAGATCCTTTTTTTCTGCGCGTAATCTGCTGCTTGCAAACAAAAAAACCACCGCTACCA
GCGGTGGTTTGTTTGCCGGATCAAGAGCTACCAACTCTTTTTCCGAAGGTAACTGGCTTCAGCAGAGCGC
AGATACCAAATACTGTTCTTCTAGTGTAGCCGTAGTTAGGCCACCACTTCAAGAACTCTGTAGCACCGCC
TACATACCTCGCTCTGCTAATCCTGTTACCAGTGGCTGCTGCCAGTGGCGATAAGTCGTGTCTTACCGGG
TTGGACTCAAGACGATAGTTACCGGATAAGGCGCAGCGGTCGGGCTGAACGGGGGGTTCGTGCACACAGC
CCAGCTTGGAGCGAACGACCTACACCGAACTGAGATACCTACAGCGTGAGCTATGAGAAAGCGCCACGCT
TCCCGAAGGGAGAAAGGCGGACAGGTATCCGGTAAGCGGCAGGGTCGGAACAGGAGAGCGCACGAGGGAG
CTTCCAGGGGGAAACGCCTGGTATCTTTATAGTCCTGTCGGGTTTCGCCACCTCTGACTTGAGCGTCGAT
TTTTGTGATGCTCGTCAGGGGGGCGGAGCCTATGGAAAAACGCCAGCAACGCGGCCTTTTTACGGTTCCT
GGCCTTTTGCTGGCCTTTTGCTCACATGTTCTTTCCTGCGTTATCCCCTGATTCTGTGGATAACCGTATT
ACCGCCTTTGAGTGAGCTGATACCGCTCGCCGCAGCCGAACGACCGAGCGCAGCGAGTCAGTGAGCGAGG
AAGCGGAAG
