>Addgene plasmid #139044 | pXF90 | depositor partial sequence | sequence record 268995 | halotag::HDEL with 2 SapI sites
GCAGCTCTTCGGGTGGAAGCGGCGCCGAGGTAACACTTAGTTTTTGTTGCTCTGTTTAAAAATTAATTTT
AAGATCGGAACCGGATTCCCATTCGACCCACACTACGTCGAGGTCCTCGGAGAGCGTATGCACTACGTCG
ACGTCGGACCACGTGACGGAACCCCAGTCCTCTTCCTCCACGGAAACCCAACCTCCTCCTACGTCTGGCG
TAACATCATCCCACACGTCGCCCCAACCCACCGTTGCATCGCCCCAGGTAAGTTTTCTTATGGGAAAGAA
GGAAAAAACCGAGATTTTACTTGAAAAATTGAATTTTTCGCGGGATTTTCACCAAAAATTGTTGAATATT
CATTATTTCACGCTGTAAAACAAAAAAAAAAAAAATCAAAAACTACGTTGAAATCGCGTTTTTAAGCGAA
TTTTCTTCAGAATTGCCAGATTTTAACCCCAAATTTTGCAGTTTTTAAATAAAATTTCACCTTTTCGGCT
CAAATTGTAGATTTTCCTGAAAATTTAGTACAAAAAACAATTTCCTCGTAAATTTTTCAAATAGATTTTC
AGACCTCATCGGAATGGGAAAGTCCGACAAGCCAGACCTCGGATACTTCTTCGACGACCACGTCCGTTTC
ATGGACGCCTTCATCGAGGCCCTCGGACTCGAGGAGGTCGTCCTCGTCATCCACGACTGGGGATCGGCTC
TCGGATTCCACTGGGCCAAGCGTAACCCAGAGCGTGTCAAGGGAATCGCCTTCATGGAGTTCATCCGTCC
AATCCCAACCTGGGACGAGTGGCCAGGTAAGTTATGTCTACCTGCCTGCCTACCGCCTAAATTTTTTGTG
AAGTTTCTTCAAAAAATCCAGAAAAAAAAACAATTTTCATACGATTTTTTCCCTTAAAATTGTGAATTTT
CATGCTTTTTAGCCCCAAAAGTCATTATTTGAGAAAAAATTTCATACAAAAAAGTTTTGAGAAATACACA
ATTTTTTAAATGTAATTTTCAAATTTTCAATTTTCAACTAGAAAATTCACAAAACTTGTAAATTTTGGAC
CAAAACATTTATACAATTACTTTTTTTGAATCTAATAACTACAATAACTACAAATTTAACATTTTCAGAG
TTCGCCCGTGAGACATTCCAAGCCTTCCGTACCACCGACGTCGGACGTAAGCTCATCATCGACCAAAACG
TCTTCATCGAGGGAACCCTCCCAATGGGAGTCGTCCGTCCACTCACCGAGGTCGAGATGGACCACTACCG
TGAGCCATTCCTCAACCCAGTCGACCGTGAGCCACTCTGGCGTTTCCCAAACGAGCTCCCAATCGCCGGA
GAGCCAGCCAACATCGTCGCCCTCGTCGAGGAGTACATGGACTGGCTCCACCAATCCCCAGTCCCAAAGC
TCCTCTTCTGGGGAACCCCAGGTAAGTTCTTTTTTTGAAAAGTGCAGTTTGTAGTCTAATTTTCATTTAT
TTTCTTTTTAAAAAACGCATCAATTTTTAAATATTTTGGGACAAAATCCGAAAACTGTACTAATTTGTAG
TTTGTAAAATTAAAAAAAAAACGCAAAAAAATGTTTTCAAAAATGCTTAGAATAAAAATAAAATTTCTAA
AAAATTGAACAAAATAAACATTTAAAAATTCAAAAAGTTTGAAAAAATGCAAAGTTTTTTAATGCAAAAA
ATATTTAATGTTTAAACAAATTTAAAAAATGTTGTAAGAATATGTTTAGAGACAGTTTTTAAATGTTAAA
TTGCAAAAAAAAAAAAGCAAAAAAAAATTTGAAAAATGTAACAGAAAATTTTAATTAAAAAAGTCGTGTT
TTTTTCAAACCTGCAATTCTTTGTAATTTTATTTATAAAGAGAAACAAATCAAATTGTATATTACGAAAA
ACGATACTAAAATTCGAAAATTTGCGGTTTTTTGCGTAAAAAATACGGTTCCGTAATTTTCAGGAGTCCT
CATCCCACCAGCCGAGGCCGCCCGTCTCGCCAAGTCCCTCCCAAACTGCAAGGCCGTCGACATCGGACCA
GGACTCAACCTCCTCCAAGAGGACAACCCAGGTAAGTTCATAGATTTTGAAAAAAAGTTTAAGAACTGAA
AAATGGAATAAAAATATTTAAGAGCATTTTTAAATGTAAAATTAACAAAAAAAGCGCCTAAGAATGTTTC
CAAAACAGTAAAAAAAAGGTTTAAAAAAATGCAAAAAAAAATTTAAGATGCTTTTAATTACACAAAAAAT
GAAAGTAAAAAAAATTAAAATATTGAAAAATGTATATTTGTTTGAAAAGGTACATTTTTCAATGCAAAAA
ATGTTTCTAAAAATTAAAAAAATATGTTTAAATTGTGTAAAGTGTAAATTAAAAAATAAAATTATGAAAA
AGTATTGTTTCATACTTTTTCTAAATTTTGGTTGAAAAATTTAAAATTCCAGCTTTTTATTCACATTATG
TGTTCTAAAAATCTTTCCCCAATTTTCGGGACCGTTTTCCAGTATATTTCCATTTTTCAAAAAGATTTTT
AACTGAAATTCATGTTTTCAATGCTAAAAATCAATAAAAAAAGAATTTTTCAGACCTCATCGGTTCCGAG
ATCGCCCGTTGGCTCTCCACCCTCGAGATCTCCGGACATGACGAACTCTAACGAAGAGCTGC
